Addgene plasmid #113369: rs438-major
Purpose: evaluate FOXA1 DIV motif enhancer activity in SNP rs4384382 major allele (A)
Depositing lab: Ralf Jauch. Depositing organization: Guangzhou Institute of Biomedicine and Health (GIBH), Chinese Academy of Sciences. Publication: DNA-mediated dimerization on a compact sequence signature controls enhancer engagement and regulation by FOXA1. Wang X, Srivastava Y, Jankowski A, Malik V, Wei Y, Del Rosario RC, Cojocaru V, Prabhakar S, Jauch R. Nucleic Acids Res. 2018 Jun 20;46(11):5470-5486. doi: 10.1093/nar/gky259. PubMed 29669022.
Backbone
  Vector backbone: pGL4-TK
  Backbone manufacturer: Promega
  Vector type: Luciferase
Growth in bacteria
  Bacterial resistance: Ampicillin, 100 μg/mL
  Growth temperature: 37°C
  Growth strain: DH5alpha
  Copy number: High Copy
Gene/Insert
  Gene/Insert name: rs4384382 major allele
  Species: H. sapiens (human)
  Cloning method: Restriction Enzyme; 5′ cloning site KpnI (unknown if destroyed); 3′ cloning site EcoRV (unknown if destroyed)
Terms and licenses: Academic/Nonprofit Terms; Industry Terms: Not Available to Industry
How to cite: rs438-major was a gift from Ralf Jauch (Addgene plasmid # 113369 ; http://n2t.net/addgene:113369 ; RRID:Addgene_113369)
