[The description below was written by a language model from this plasmid's Addgene catalogue record.]
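Description:
rs438-major is a luciferase reporter plasmid built on the pGL4-TK backbone (Promega), designed to test the enhancer activity of a human genomic element in transfected cells. It is propagated in E. coli as a high-copy plasmid under ampicillin selection. The record provides only catalogue fields and no feature table, so the exact luciferase variant, the origin of replication, polyadenylation signals and the overall size are not stated. The backbone name suggests a minimal thymidine kinase (TK) promoter driving the luciferase gene, an arrangement in which basal reporter expression is low enough for an upstream regulatory fragment to raise or lower it measurably.

The insert is a human sequence spanning the single-nucleotide polymorphism rs4384382 and carrying its major allele (A). It was cloned by restriction digestion between KpnI (5′) and EcoRV (3′), and it is not recorded whether either site survived cloning. The length and genomic boundaries of the fragment are also not given. According to the stated purpose, the fragment contains a FOXA1 DIV motif, a compact DNA sequence signature on which the forkhead transcription factor FOXA1 dimerizes. The construct is used to measure how much enhancer activity this motif confers in the major-allele context. The name and purpose imply an allele-specific comparison, with luciferase output from this plasmid set against a corresponding alternative-allele construct to see whether the SNP alters FOXA1-dependent regulation, although no such partner plasmid is described in this record.
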