>Addgene plasmid #113369 | rs438-major | addgene partial sequence | sequence record 226294 | Addgene Partial NGS Result
GGTTCGTGGACGAGGTGCCTAAAGGACTGACCGGCAAGTTGGACGCCCGCAAGATCCGCGAGATTCTCAT
TAAGGCCAAGAAGGGCGGCAAGATCGCCGTGTAATAATTCTAGAGTCGGGGCGGCCGGCCGCTTCGAGCA
GACATGATAAGATACATTGATGAGTTTGGACAAACCACAACTAGAATGCAGTGAAAAAAATGCTTTATTT
GTGAAATTTGTGATGCTATTGCTTTATTTGTAACCATTATAAGCTGCAATAAACAAGTTAACAACAACAA
TTGCATTCATTTTATGTTTCAGGTTCAGGGGGAGGTGTGGGAGGTTTTTTAAAGCAAGTAAAACCTCTAC
AAATGTGGTAAAATCGATAAGGATCCGTCGACCGATGCCCTTGAGAGCCTTCAACCCAGTCAGCTCCTTC
CGGTGGGCGCGGGGCATGACTATCGTCGCCGCACTTATGACTGTCTTCTTTATCATGCAACTCGTAGGAC
AGGTGCCGGCAGCGCTCTTCCGCTTCCTCGCTCACTGACTCGCTGCGCTCGGTCGTTCGGCTGCGGCGAG
CGGTATCAGCTCACTCAAAGGCGGTAATACGGTTATCCACAGAATCAGGGGATAACGCAGGAAAGAACAT
GTGAGCAAAAGGCCAGCAAAAGGCCAGGAACCGTAAAAAGGCCGCGTTGCTGGCGTTTTTCCATAGGCTC
CGCCCCCCTGACGAGCATCACAAAAATCGACGCTCAAGTCAGAGGTGGCGAAACCCGACAGGACTATAAA
GATACCAGGCGTTTCCCCCTGGAAGCTCCCTCGTGCGCTCTCCTGTTCCGACCCTGCCGCTTACCGGATA
CCTGTCCGCCTTTCTCCCTTCGGGAAGCGTGGCGCTTTCTCATAGCTCACGCTGTAGGTATCTCAGTTCG
GTGTAGGTCGTTCGCTCCAAGCTGGGCTGTGTGCACGAACCCCCCGTTCAGCCCGACCGCTGCGCCTTAT
CCGGTAACTATCGTCTTGAGTCCAACCCGGTAAGACACGACTTATCGCCACTGGCAGCAGCCACTGGTAA
CAGGATTAGCAGAGCGAGGTATGTAGGCGGTGCTACAGAGTTCTTGAAGTGGTGGCCTAACTACGGCTAC
ACTAGAAGAACAGTATTTGGTATCTGCGCTCTGCTGAAGCCAGTTACCTTCGGAAAAAGAGTTGGTAGCT
CTTGATCCGGCAAACAAACCACCGCTGGTAGCGGTGGTTTTTTTGTTTGCAAGCAGCAGATTACGCGCAG
AAAAAAAGGATCTCAAGAAGATCCTTTGATCTTTTCTACGGGGTCTGACGCTCAGTGGAACGAAAACTCA
CGTTAAGGGATTTTGGTCATGAGATTATCAAAAAGGATCTTCACCTAGATCCTTTTAAATTAAAAATGAA
GTTTTAAATCAATCTAAAGTATATATGAGTAAACTTGGTCTGACAGCGGCCGCAAATGCTAAACCACTGC
AGTGGTTACCAGTGCTTGATCAGTGAGGCACCGATCTCAGCGATCTGCCTATTTCGTTCGTCCATAGTGG
CCTGACTCCCCGTCGTGTAGATCACTACGATTCGTGAGGGCTTACCATCAGGCCCCAGCGCAGCAATGAT
GCCGCGAGAGCCGCGTTCACCGGCCCCCGATTTGTCAGCAATGAACCAGCCAGCAGGGAGGGCCGAGCGA
AGAAGTGGTCCTGCTACTTTGTCCGCCTCCATCCAGTCTATGAGCTGCTGTCGTGATGCTAGAGTAAGAA
GTTCGCCAGTGAGTAGTTTCCGAAGAGTTGTGGCCATTGCTACTGGCATCGTGGTATCACGCTCGTCGTT
CGGTATGGCTTCGTTCAACTCTGGTTCCCAGCGGTCAAGCCGGGTCACATGATCACCCATATTATGAAGA
AATGCAGTCAGCTCCTTAGGGCCTCCGATCGTTGTCAGAAGTAAGTTGGCCGCGGTGTTGTCGCTCATGG
TAATGGCAGCACTACACAATTCTCTTACCGTCATGCCATCCGTAAGATGCTTTTCCGTGACCGGCGAGTA
CTCAACCAAGTCGTTTTGTGAGTAGTGTATACGGCGACCAAGCTGCTCTTGCCCGGCGTCTATACGGGAC
AACACCGCGCCACATAGCAGTACTTTGAAAGTGCTCATCATCGGGAATCGTTCTTCGGGGCGGAAAGACT
CAAGGATCTTGCCGCTATTGAGATCCAGTTCGATATAGCCCACTCTTGCACCCAGTTGATCTTCAGCATC
TTTTACTTTCACCAGCGTTTCGGGGTGTGCAAAAACAGGCAAGCAAAATGCCGCAAAGAAGGGAATGAGT
GCGACACGAAAATGTTGGATGCTCATACTCGTCCTTTTTCAATATTATTGAAGCATTTATCAGGGTTACT
AGTACGTCTCTCAAGGATAAGTAAGTAATATTAAGGTACGGGAGGTATTGGACAGGCCGCAATAAAATAT
CTTTATTTTCATTACATCTGTGTGTTGGTTTTTTGTGTGAATCGATAGTACTAACATACGCTCTCCATCA
AAACAAAACGAAACAAAACAAACTAGCAAAATAGGCTGTCCCCAGTGCAAGTGCAGGTGCCAGAACATTT
CTCTGGCCTAACTGGCCGGTACCCCGTGTTGCATCTGATCCTCTGGCCCCTCAAGACAAAGTCAATCTAG
GTTTAGAACAGTTAGAGCTCTTATAGCTGTATCCATGTGTGCCGATATTAAATGTCGACCAAAGACAGAG
CACGTTGTGCTAATTGTAATACATGCACCTATAAGCATGCAAATTGGCTTTGGTCAGAACTGAAATTCCC
AGCAGCCCCCAGGCCTCCTGTAAGGAAACATGTATTATCAGATTTTCTTCAAAGGTAAAGAAGAGTCAGT
TGTTAGGTGCCTGAGTTAATTACATAAAAATACCACCTGAGGCTTAATCAAATATTTTCTGATTAGCAGT
CAGTACAACAGCTCTAATCTAATAAACTGACAATCAGCGGTAATGGGAGCTGCTAGACAGGAGGGAAGAC
CCTTCTTTGGTGTTAGGGCCACTCTGTGACCAGTCATTGCTCAGGCTTTCTTTGTCTGGATGACCTGGTT
TCCATAGTGCTGGGAGAAAGCTCAGCATAAGTAGAAATGCCTTTGAAAAAGATATGAATTGTTGGGGTGG
GTGATATCTAAATGAGTCTTCGGACCTCGCGGGGGCCGCTTAAGCGGTGGTTAGGGTTTGTCTGACGCGG
GGGGAGGGGGAAGGAACGAAACACTCTCATTCGGAGGCGGCTCGGGGTTTGGTCTTGGTGGCCACGGGCA
CGCAGAAGAGCGCCGCGATCCTCTTAAGCACCCCCCCGCCCTCCGTGGAGGCGGGGGTTTGGTCGGCGGG
TGGTAACTGGCGGGCCGCTGACTCGGGCGGGTCGCGCGCCCCAGAGTGTGACCTTTTCGGTCTGCTCGCA
GACCCCCGGGCGGCGCCGCCGCGGCGGCGACGGGCTCGCTGGGTCCTAGGCTCCATGGGGACCGTATACG
TGGACAGGCTCTGGAGCATCCGCACGACTGCGGTGATATTACCGGAGACCTTCTGCGGGACGAGCCGGGT
CACGCGGCTGACGCGGAGCGTCCGTTGGGCGACAAACACCAGGACGGGGCACAGGTACACTATCTTGTCA
CCCGGAGGCGCGAGGGACTGCAGGAGCTTCAGGGAGTGGCGCAGCTGCTTCATCCCCGTGGCCCGTTGCT
CGCGTTTGCTGGCGGTGTCCCCGGAAGAAATATATTTGCATGTCTTTAGTTCTATGATGACACAAACCCC
GCCCAGCGTCTTGTCATTGGCGAATTCGAACACGCAGATGCAGTCGGGGCGGCGCGGTCCCAGGTCCACT
TCGCATATTAAGGTGACGCGTGTGGCCTCGAACACCGAGCGACCCTGCAGCGACCCGCTTAAAAGCTTGG
CAATCCGGTACTGTTGGTAAAGCCACCATGGAAGATGCCAAAAACATTAAGAAGGGCCCAGCGCCATTCT
ACCCACTCGAAGACGGGACCGCCGGCGAGCAGCTGCACAAAGCCATGAAGCGCTACGCCCTGGTGCCCGG
CACCATCGCCTTTACCGACGCACATATCGAGGTGGACATTACCTACGCCGAGTACTTCGAGATGAGCGTT
CGGCTGGCAGAAGCTATGAAGCGCTATGGGCTGAATACAAACCATCGGATCGTGGTGTGCAGCGAGAATA
GCTTGCAGTTCTTCATGCCCGTGTTGGGTGCCCTGTTCATCGGTGTGGCTGTGGCCCCAGCTAACGACAT
CTACAACGAGCGCGAGCTGCTGAACAGCATGGGCATCAGCCAGCCCACCGTCGTATTCGTGAGCAAGAAA
GGGCTGCAAAAGATCCTCAACGTGCAAAAGAAGCTACCGATCATACAAAAGATCATCATCATGGATAGCA
AGACCGACTACCAGGGCTTCCAAAGCATGTACACCTTCGTGACTTCCCATTTGCCACCCGGCTTCAACGA
GTACGACTTCGTGCCCGAGAGCTTCGACCGGGACAAAACCATCGCCCTGATCATGAACAGTAGTGGCAGT
ACCGGATTGCCCAAGGGCGTAGCCCTACCGCACCGCACCGCTTGTGTCCGATTCAGTCATGCCCGCGACC
CCATCTTCGGCAACCAGATCATCCCCGACACCGCTATCCTCAGCGTGGTGCCATTTCACCACGGCTTCGG
CATGTTCACCACGCTGGGCTACTTGATCTGCGGCTTTCGGGTCGTGCTCATGTACCGCTTCGAGGAGGAG
CTATTCTTGCGCAGCTTGCAAGACTATAAGATTCAATCTGCCCTGCTGGTGCCCACACTATTTAGCTTCT
TCGCTAAGAGCACTCTCATCGACAAGTACGACCTAAGCAACTTGCACGAGATCGCCAGCGGCGGGGCGCC
GCTCAGCAAGGAGGTAGGTGAGGCCGTGGCCAAACGCTTCCACCTACCAGGCATCCGCCAGGGCTACGGC
CTGACAGAAACAACCAGCGCCATTCTGATCACCCCCGAAGGGGACGACAAGCCTGGCGCAGTAGGCAAGG
TGGTGCCCTTCTTCGAGGCTAAGGTGGTGGACTTGGACACCGGTAAGACACTGGGTGTGAACCAGCGCGG
CGAGCTGTGCGTCCGTGGCCCCATGATCATGAGCGGCTACGTTAACAACCCCGAGGCTACAAACGCTCTC
ATCGACAAGGACGGCTGGCTGCACAGCGGCGACATCGCCTACTGGGACGAGGACGAGCACTTCTTCATCG
TGGACCGGCTGAAGAGCCTGATCAAATACAAGGGCTACCAGGTAGCCCCAGCCGAACTGGAGAGCATCCT
GCTGCAACACCCCAACATCTTCGACGCCGGGGTCGCCGGCCTGCCCGACGACGATGCCGGCGAGCTGCCC
GCCGCAGTCGTCGTGCTGGAACACGGTAAAACCATGACCGAGAAGGAGATCGTGGACTATGTGGCCAGCC
AGGTTACAACCGCCAAGAAGCTGCGCGGTGGT
